>Addgene plasmid #147380 | pT7-EGFP-C1-HsNot7-M141RT142YL147R_R | depositor full sequence | sequence record 289827 | Full Sequence
TAGTTATTAATAGTAATCAATTACGGGGTCATTAGTTCATAGCCCATATATGGAGTTCCGCGTTACATAA
CTTACGGTAAATGGCCCGCCTGGCTGACCGCCCAACGACCCCCGCCCATTGACGTCAATAATGACGTATG
TTCCCATAGTAACGCCAATAGGGACTTTCCATTGACGTCAATGGGTGGAGTATTTACGGTAAACTGCCCA
CTTGGCAGTACATCAAGTGTATCATATGCCAAGTACGCCCCCTATTGACGTCAATGACGGTAAATGGCCC
GCCTGGCATTATGCCCAGTACATGACCTTATGGGACTTTCCTACTTGGCAGTACATCTACGTATTAGTCA
TCGCTATTACCATGGTGATGCGGTTTTGGCAGTACATCAATGGGCGTGGATAGCGGTTTGACTCACGGGG
ATTTCCAAGTCTCCACCCCATTGACGTCAATGGGAGTTTGTTTTGGCACCAAAATCAACGGGACTTTCCA
AAATGTCGTAACAACTCCGCCCCATTGACGCAAATGGGCGGTAGGCGTGTACGGTGGGAGGTCTATATAA
GCAGAGCTGGTTTAGTGAACCGTCAGATCCGCTAGCGCTACCGGTCGCCACCATGGTGAGCAAGGGCGAG
GAGCTGTTCACCGGGGTGGTGCCCATCCTGGTCGAGCTGGACGGCGACGTAAACGGCCACAAGTTCAGCG
TGTCCGGCGAGGGCGAGGGCGATGCCACCTACGGCAAGCTGACCCTGAAGTTCATCTGCACCACCGGCAA
GCTGCCCGTGCCCTGGCCCACCCTCGTGACCACCCTGACCTACGGCGTGCAGTGCTTCAGCCGCTACCCC
GACCACATGAAGCAGCACGACTTCTTCAAGTCCGCCATGCCCGAAGGCTACGTCCAGGAGCGCACCATCT
TCTTCAAGGACGACGGCAACTACAAGACCCGCGCCGAGGTGAAGTTCGAGGGCGACACCCTGGTGAACCG
CATCGAGCTGAAGGGCATCGACTTCAAGGAGGACGGCAACATCCTGGGGCACAAGCTGGAGTACAACTAC
AACAGCCACAACGTCTATATCATGGCCGACAAGCAGAAGAACGGCATCAAGGTGAACTTCAAGATCCGCC
ACAACATCGAGGACGGCAGCGTGCAGCTCGCCGACCACTACCAGCAGAACACCCCCATCGGCGACGGCCC
CGTGCTGCTGCCCGACAACCACTACCTGAGCACCCAGTCCGCCCTGAGCAAAGACCCCAACGAGAAGCGC
GATCACATGGTCCTGCTGGAGTTCGTGACCGCCGCCGGGATCACTCTCGGCATGGACGAGCTGTACAAGT
CCGGACTCAGATCTATGCCAGCGGCAACTGTAGATCATAGCCAAAGAATTTGTGAAGTTTGGGCTTGCAA
CTTGGATGAAGAGATGAAGAAAATTCGTCAAGTTATCCGAAAATATAATTACGTTGCTATGGACACCGAG
TTTCCAGGTGTGGTTGCAAGACCCATTGGAGAATTCAGGAGCAATGCTGACTATCAATACCAACTATTGC
GGTGTAATGTAGACTTGTTAAAGATAATTCAGCTAGGACTGACATTTATGAATGAGCAAGGAGAATACCC
TCCAGGAACTTCAACTTGGCAGTTTAATTTTAAATTTAATTTGACGGAGGACATGTATGCCCAGGACTCT
ATAGAGCTACTAACAACATCTGGTATCCAGTTTAAAAAACATGAGGAGGAAGGAATTGAAACCCAGTACT
TTGCAGAACTTCTTAGGTATTCTGGAGTGGTCCGCTGTGAAGGGGTCAAATGGTTGTCATTTCATAGCGG
TTACGACTTTGGCTACTTAATCAAAATCCTAACCAACTCTAACTTGCCTGAAGAAGAACTTGACTTCTTT
GAGATCCTTCGATTGTTTTTTCCTGTCATTTATGATGTGAAGTACCTCATGAAGAGCTGCAAAAATCTCA
AAGGTGGATTACAGGAGGTGGCAGAACAGTTAGAGCTGGAACGGATAGGACCACAACATCAGGCAGGATC
TGATTCATTGCTCACAGGAATGGCCTTTTTCAAAATGAGAGAAATGTTCTTTGAAGATCATATTGATGAT
GCCAAATATTGTGGTCATTTGTATGGCCTTGGTTCTGGTTCATCCTATGTACAGAATGGCACAGGGAATG
CATATGAAGAGGAAGCCAACAAGCAGTCATGACTGCAGTCGACGGTACCGCGGGCCCGGGATCCACCGGA
TCTAGATAACTGATCATAATCAGCCATACCACATTTGTAGAGGTTTTACTTGCTTTAAAAAACCTCCCAC
ACCTCCCCCTGAACCTGAAACATAAAATGAATGCAATTGTTGTTGTTAACTTGTTTATTGCAGCTTATAA
TGGTTACAAATAAAGCAATAGCATCACAAATTTCACAAATAAAGCATTTTTTTCACTGCATTCTAGTTGT
GGTTTGTCCAAACTCATCAATGTATCTTAACGCGTAAATTGTAAGCGTTAATATTTTGTTAAAATTCGCG
TTAAATTTTTGTTAAATCAGCTCATTTTTTAACCAATAGGCCGAAATCGGCAAAATCCCTTATAAATCAA
AAGAATAGACCGAGATAGGGT
[37 nt withheld, positions 2612-2648]
AAAGAACGTGGACTCCAACGTCAAAGG
[49 nt withheld, positions 2676-2724]
T
[91 nt withheld, positions 2726-2816]
G
[124 nt withheld, positions 2818-2941]
CAGGTGGCACTTTTCGGGGAAATGTGCGCGGAACCCCTATTTGTTTATTTTTCTAAATACATTCAAATAT
GTATCCGCTCATGAGACAATAACCCTGATAAATGCTTCAATAATATTGAAAAAGGAAGAGTCCTGAGGCG
GAAAGAACCAGCTGTGGAATGTGTGTCAGTTAGGGTGTGGAAAGTCCCCAGGCTCCCCAGCAGGCAGAAG
TATGCAAAGCATGCATCTCAATTAGTCAGCAACCAGGTGTGGAAAGTCCCCAGGCTCCCCAGCAGGCAGA
AGTATGCAAAGCATGCATCTCAATTAGTCAGCAACCATAGTCCCGCCCCTAACTCCGCCCATCCCGCCCC
TAACTCCGCCCAGTTCCGCCCATTCTCCGCCCCATGGCTGACTAATTTTTTTTATTTATGCAGAGGCCGA
GGCCGCCTCGGCCTCTGAGCTATTCCAGAAGTAGTGAGGAGGCTTTTTTGGAGGCCTAGGCTTTTGCAAA
GATCGATCAAGAGACAGGATGAGGATCGTTTCGCATGATTGAACAAGATGGATTGCACGCAGGTTCTCCG
GCCGCTTGGGTGGAGAGGCTATTCGGCTATGACTGGGCACAACAGACAATCGGCTGCTCTGATGCCGCCG
TGTTCCGGCTGTCAGCGCAGGGGCGCCCGGTTCTTTTTGTCAAGACCGACCTGTCCGGTGCCCTGAATGA
ACTGCAAGACGAGGCAGCGCGGCTATCGTGGCTGGCCACGACGGGCGTTCCTTGCGCAGCTGTGCTCGAC
GTTGTCACTGAAGCGGGAAGGGACTGGCTGCTATTGGGCGAAGTGCCGGGGCAGGATCTCCTGTCATCTC
ACCTTGCTCCTGCCGAGAAAGTATCCATCATGGCTGATGCAATGCGGCGGCTGCATACGCTTGATCCGGC
TACCTGCCCATTCGACCACCAAGCGAAACATCGCATCGAGCGAGCACGTACTCGGATGGAAGCCGGTCTT
GTCGATCAGGATGATCTGGACGAAGAGCATCAGGGGCTCGCGCCAGCCGAACTGTTCGCCAGGCTCAAGG
CGAGCATGCCCGACGGCGAGGATCTCGTCGTGACCCATGGCGATGCCTGCTTGCCGAATATCATGGTGGA
AAATGGCCGCTTTTCTGGATTCATCGACTGTGGCCGGCTGGGTGTGGCGGACCGCTATCAGGACATAGCG
TTGGCTACCCGTGATATTGCTGAAGAGCTTGGCGGCGAATGGGCTGACCGCTTCCTCGTGCTTTACGGTA
TCGCCGCTCCCGATTCGCAGCGCATCGCCTTCTATCGCCTTCTTGACGAGTTCTTCTGAGCGGGACTCTG
GGGTTCGAAATGACCGACCAAGCGACGCCCAACCTGCCATCACGAGATTTCGATTCCACCGCCGCCTTCT
ATGAAAGGTTGGGCTTCGGAATCGTTTTCCGGGACGCCGGCTGGATGATCCTCCAGCGCGGGGATCTCAT
GCTGGAGTTCTTCGCCCACCCTAGGGGGAGGCTAACTGAAACACGGAAGGAGACAATACCGGAAGGAACC
CGCGCTATGACGGCAATAAAAAGACAGAATAAAACGCACGGTGTTGGGTCGTTTGTTCATAAACGCGGGG
TTCGGTCCCAGGGCTGGCACTCTGTCGATACCCCACCGAGACCCCATTGGGGCCAATACGCCCGCGTTTC
TTCCTTTTCCCCACCCCACCCCCCAAGTTCGGGTGAAGGCCCAGGGCTCGCAGCCAACGTCGGGGCGGCA
GGCCCTGCCATAGCCTCAGGTTACTCATATATACTTTAGATTGATTTAAAACTTCATTTTTAATTTAAAA
GGATCTAGGTGAAGATCCTTTTTGATAATCTCATGACCAAAATCCCTTAACGTGAGTTTTCGTTCCACTG
AGCGTCAGACCCCGTAGAAAAGATCAAAGGATCTTCTTGAGATCCTTTTTTTCTGCGCGTAATCTGCTGC
TTGCAAACAAAAAAACCACCGCTACCAGCGGTGGTTTGTTTGCCGGATCAAGAGCTACCAACTCTTTTTC
CGAAGGTAACTGGCTTCAGCAGAGCGCAGATACCAAATACTGTCCTTCTAGTGTAGCCGTAGTTAGGCCA
CCACTTCAAGAACTCTGTAGCACCGCCTACATACCTCGCTCTGCTAATCCTGTTACCAGTGGCTGCTGCC
AGTGGCGATAAGTCGTGTCTTACCGGGTTGGACTCAAGACGATAGTTACCGGATAAGGCGCAGCGGTCGG
GCTGAACGGGGGGTTCGTGCACACAGCCCAGCTTGGAGCGAACGACCTACACCGAACTGAGATACCTACA
GCGTGAGCTATGAGAAAGCGCCACGCTTCCCGAAGGGAGAAAGGCGGACAGGTATCCGGTAAGCGGCAGG
GTCGGAACAGGAGAGCGCACGAGGGAGCTTCCAGGGGGAAACGCCTGGTATCTTTATAGTCCTGTCGGGT
TTCGCCACCTCTGACTTGAGCGTCGATTTTTGTGATGCTCGTCAGGGGGGCGGAGCCTATGGAAAAACGC
CAGCAACGCGGCCTTTTTACGGTTCCTGGCCTTTTGCTGGCCTTTTGCTCACATGTTCTTTCCTGCGTTA
TCCCCTGATTCTGTGGATAACCGTATTACCGCCATGCAT
Features (pLannotate 1.2.2; 15 found; start..end, strand, type, name):
     61..364     +  enhancer       CMV enhancer: human cytomegalovirus immediate early enhancer
    365..568     +  promoter       CMV promoter: human cytomegalovirus (CMV) immediate early promoter
    613..1329    +  CDS            EGFP: EGFP is a basic (constitutively fluorescent) green fluorescent protein published in 1996, derived from Aequorea victoria. It is reported to be a rapidly-maturing weak dimer with moderate acid sensitivity.
   1345..2199    +  CDS            CNOT7: CNOT7_HUMAN - Also known as CAF1. Experimental evidence at protein level: Swiss-Prot protein existence level 1. Has 3'-5' poly(A) exoribonuclease activity for synthetic poly(A) RNA substrate. Its function seems to be partially redundant with that of CNOT8. Catalytic component of the CCR4-NOT complex which is one of the major cellular mRNA deadenylases and is linked to various cellular processes including bulk mRNA degradation, miRNA-mediated repression, translational repression during translational initiation and general transcription regulation. During miRNA-mediated repression the complex se
   2203..2234    +  misc_feature   MCS (fragment): multiple cloning site
   2251..2335    +  CDS            large T antigen (fragment): large T antigen from SV40 (simian virus 40)
   2358..2479    +  polyA_signal   SV40 poly(A) signal: SV40 polyadenylation signal
   2513..2941    -  rep_origin     f1 ori (sequence partly withheld): f1 bacteriophage origin of replication; arrow indicates direction of (+) strand synthesis
   2968..3072    +  promoter       AmpR promoter: bla
   3074..3431    +  promoter       SV40 promoter: SV40 enhancer and early promoter
   3466..4260    +  CDS            NeoR/KanR: aminoglycoside phosphotransferase from Tn5; aph(3')-II (or nptII); confers resistance to neomycin, kanamycin, and G418 (Geneticin®)
   4281..4433    +  CDS            ble (fragment): BLE_KLEPN - Experimental evidence at protein level: Swiss-Prot protein existence level 1. Binding protein with a strong affinity to the bleomycin family of antibiotics. Binds to CL990; an antimitotic-antibiotic compound. From Klebsiella pneumoniae.
   4492..4539    +  polyA_signal   HSV TK poly(A) signal: herpes simplex virus thymidine kinase polyadenylation signal (Cole and Stacy, 1985)
   4630..4646    -  polyA_signal   bGH poly(A) signal (fragment): bovine growth hormone polyadenylation signal
   4868..5456    +  rep_origin     ori: high-copy-number ColE1/pMB1/pBR322/pUC origin of replication
