[The description below was written by a language model from this plasmid's Addgene catalogue record and pLannotate feature annotations shown in this document.]
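Description:
pT7-EGFP-C1-HsNot7-M141RT142YL147R_R is a 5,570-nt mammalian expression plasmid that produces human CNOT7 (CAF1), a catalytic deadenylase subunit of the CCR4-NOT complex, as an N-terminal EGFP fusion carrying three substitutions (M141R, T142Y, L147R). The catalogue lists the backbone as unknown, but the name and the annotated layout are consistent with an EGFP-C1-style vector. The CMV immediate-early enhancer and promoter drive EGFP, followed in the same orientation by the CNOT7 coding sequence. A residual piece of the multiple cloning site and the SV40 polyadenylation signal lie downstream. The name implies a T7 promoter, but none appears in the feature table, so its presence cannot be confirmed from the annotation.

In bacteria the plasmid replicates from a high-copy ColE1/pUC-type origin and is selected with kanamycin. Resistance comes from the Tn5 NeoR/KanR gene, which sits behind tandem bacterial (AmpR/bla) and SV40 early promoters and ends at the HSV TK polyadenylation signal. This arrangement lets the same marker confer G418 resistance in mammalian cells. An f1 origin is also present, which can support single-stranded DNA production. The short fragments annotated as large T antigen, ble and bGH poly(A) are probably backbone remnants rather than functional elements.

The associated publication concerns the structural basis of the interaction between the CAF1 nuclease and the NOT1 scaffold. The triple mutant was therefore presumably designed to probe that interaction in transfected human cells, with EGFP available for detection or pulldown, though the record does not state the mutations' effect. The depositor notes that the supplied sequence may be theoretical rather than fully verified.
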