Addgene plasmid #147380: pT7-EGFP-C1-HsNot7-M141RT142YL147R_R
Purpose: Mammalian Expression of HsNot7-M141RT142YL147R
Depositing lab: Elisa Izaurralde. Depositing organization: Max Planck Institute for Developmental Biology. Publication: The structural basis for the interaction between the CAF1 nuclease and the NOT1 scaffold of the human CCR4-NOT deadenylase complex. Petit AP, Wohlbold L, Bawankar P, Huntzinger E, Schmidt S, Izaurralde E, Weichenrieder O. Nucleic Acids Res. 2012 Nov;40(21):11058-72. doi: 10.1093/nar/gks883. Epub 2012 Sep 12. PubMed 22977175.
Backbone
  Vector backbone: Unknown
  Vector type: Mammalian Expression
Growth in bacteria
  Bacterial resistance: Kanamycin, 50 μg/mL
  Growth temperature: 37°C
  Growth strain: DH5alpha
  Copy number: High Copy
Gene/Insert
  Gene/Insert name: HsNot7-M141RT142YL147R (alt name: CAF1)
  Species: H. sapiens (human)
  Entrez Gene: CNOT7 (a.k.a. CAF-1, CAF1, Caf1a, hCAF-1)
  Cloning method: Unknown
Terms and licenses: Academic/Nonprofit Terms; Industry Terms: Not Available to Industry
Depositor comments: Sequence extracted from NCBI:NM_13354.5. Plasmids from this collection were made available to the research community and donated after the lab closed. Please note that the sequence provided by the depositing laboratory may be theoretical/predicted or based on Sanger sequencing results. There may be discrepancies between sequencing results obtained by Addgene and the depositor sequence. If an Addgene verified sequence is not available, please contact before placing your order to request that our lab fully sequence the plasmid.
How to cite: pT7-EGFP-C1-HsNot7-M141RT142YL147R_R was a gift from Elisa Izaurralde (Addgene plasmid # 147380 ; http://n2t.net/addgene:147380 ; RRID:Addgene_147380)
